>Addgene plasmid #60236 | pCRU5-inGFPt | addgene partial sequence | sequence record 101713 | ffLuc-F 5'-ATTCGCCGCCAAGCTCTT-3'
GCGTCTAGTCGACGGATATCCACGCGTTATTCTTCACCGGCATCTGCATCCGGGGTCTTGAAGGCGTGCT
GGTACTCCACGATGCCCAGCTCGGTGTTGCTGTGATCCTCCTCCACGCGGCGGAAGGCGAACATGGGGCC
CCCGTTCTGCAGGATGCTGGGGTGGATGGCGCTCTTGAAGTGCATGTGGCTGTCCACCACGGAGCTGTAG
TAGCCGCCGTCGCGCAGGCTGAAGGTGCGGGTGAAGCTGCCATCCAGGTGAGTCCAGGAGATGTTTCAGC
ACTGTTGCCTTTAGTCTCGAGGCAACTTAGACAACTGAGTATTGATCTGAGCACAGCAGGGTGTGAGCTG
TTTGAAGATACTGGGGTTGGGGGTGAAGAAACTGCAGAGGACTAACTGGGCTGAGACCCAGTGGCAATGT
TTTAGGGCCTAAGGAATGCCTCTGAAAATCTAGATGTTTGAATGAGGCTTCAGTACTTTACAGAATCGTT
GCCTGCACATCTTGGAAACACTTGCTGGGATTACTTCTTCAGGTTAACCCAACAGAAGGCTCGAGAAGGT
ATATGCTGTTGACAGTGAGCGAAGGACAAGTATGGTCATTAAATAGTGAAGCCACAGATGTATTTAATGA
CCATACTTGTCCTGTGCCTACTGCCTCGGATCCCAAGGGGCTACTTTAGGAGCAATTATCTTGTTTACTA
AAACTGAATACCTTGCTATCTCTTTGATACATTTTTACAAAGCTGAATTAAAATGGTATAAATTAAATCA
CTTCTAGATGGACAACTTTGACTTTGA
