[The description below was written by a language model from this plasmid's Addgene catalogue record.]
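Description:
pCRU5-inGFPt is a retroviral transfer vector based on human T-cell lymphotropic virus type 1 (HTLV-1), built on the pUCHR backbone. The complete plasmid is about 8.0 kb, of which roughly 6.4 kb is backbone. It is maintained in bacteria as a high-copy plasmid under ampicillin selection. The recorded propagation host is a recombination-deficient E. coli strain of the kind commonly chosen to keep repeat-containing retroviral constructs stable. No feature table accompanies the record, so the positions and identities of the viral LTRs, the packaging signal, the replication origin and the promoter driving the reporter are not stated.

The payload is the roughly 1.6 kb inGFPt cassette, cloned between MluI and BglII sites that both remain intact. It encodes a TurboGFP reporter whose coding sequence is interrupted by an intron. The associated publication title places it among replication-dependent vectors optimised for reporter gene reconstitution. In this general design, the intron blocks production of functional protein directly from the transfected plasmid. It is removed only when the vector RNA is spliced in the producer cell. An intact reporter gene is then recreated after packaging, reverse transcription and integration in a target cell. The exact orientation of the reporter and intron in this plasmid is not given in the record.

Fluorescence therefore marks completed infection events rather than transfection carry-over. This makes such a vector useful for quantifying HTLV-1 transmission, including in co-cultures of producer and target cells. As a transfer vector, it would be expected to need viral structural and enzymatic proteins supplied in trans, although no companion packaging plasmids are named in the record.
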