Addgene plasmid #60236: pCRU5-inGFPt
Purpose: HTLV-1 based transfer vector encoding gfp-turbo reporter gene interrupted by intron
Depositing lab: Dmitriy Mazurov. Depositing organization: Institute of Immunology. Publication: Improvement of HIV-1 and Human T Cell Lymphotropic Virus Type 1 Replication-Dependent Vectors via Optimization of Reporter Gene Reconstitution and Modification with Intronic Short Hairpin RNA. Shunaeva A, Potashnikova D, Pichugin A, Mishina A, Filatov A, Nikolaitchik O, Hu WS, Mazurov D. J Virol. 2015 Oct 15;89(20):10591-601. doi: 10.1128/JVI.01940-15. Epub 2015 Aug 12. PubMed 26269177.
Backbone
  Vector backbone: pUCHR
  Backbone size w/o insert (bp): 6419
  Total vector size (bp): 8031
  Vector type: Retroviral
Growth in bacteria
  Bacterial resistance: Ampicillin, 100 μg/mL
  Growth temperature: 37°C
  Growth strain: Stbl2
  Copy number: High Copy
Gene/Insert
  Gene/Insert name: inGFPt
  Insert size (bp): 1612
  Cloning method: Restriction Enzyme; 5′ cloning site Mlu I (not destroyed); 3′ cloning site Bgl II (not destroyed)
  Sequencing primers: 5′ N/A; 3′ N/A
Terms and licenses: Academic/Nonprofit Terms; Industry Terms: Not Available to Industry
How to cite: pCRU5-inGFPt was a gift from Dmitriy Mazurov (Addgene plasmid # 60236 ; http://n2t.net/addgene:60236 ; RRID:Addgene_60236)
